Addgene plasmid #38943: BRD4
Purpose: Bacterial expression for structure determination; may not be full ORF
Depositing lab: Nicola Burgess-Brown. Depositing organization: University of Oxford.
Backbone
  Vector backbone: pNIC28-Bsa4
  Backbone manufacturer: SGC
  Vector type: Bacterial Expression
Growth in bacteria
  Bacterial resistance: Kanamycin, 50 μg/mL
  Growth temperature: 37°C
  Growth strain: Mach1
  Copy number: Low Copy
Gene/Insert
  Gene/Insert name: BRD4 (alt names: bromodomain containing 4 [isoform long]; PDB:2OUO)
  Species: H. sapiens (human)
  Insert size (bp): 481
  GenBank ID: bromodomain containing 4 [isoform long]
  Entrez Gene: BRD4 (a.k.a. CAP, CDLS6, FSHRG4, HUNK1, HUNKI, MCAP)
  Tag / fusion protein: His Tev (N terminal on insert)
  Cloning method: Ligation Independent Cloning
  Sequencing primers: 5′ T7; 3′ T7-term
Terms and licenses: Academic/Nonprofit Terms; Industry Terms: Not Available to Industry
How to cite: BRD4 was a gift from Nicola Burgess-Brown (Addgene plasmid # 38943 ; http://n2t.net/addgene:38943 ; RRID:Addgene_38943)
