[The description below was written by a language model from this plasmid's Addgene catalogue record and pLannotate feature annotations shown in this document.]
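Description:
BRD4 is a bacterial expression plasmid built on the pNIC28-Bsa4 backbone, a pET-type vector used for ligation-independent cloning, and was made to produce a fragment of human BRD4 for structure determination. The catalogue lists a 481 bp insert derived from the long isoform of bromodomain containing 4, linked to a deposited crystal structure, and warns that it may not be the full open reading frame. The size fits a single domain rather than the whole protein. An N-terminal His tag followed by a TEV protease site allows affinity purification and subsequent tag removal.

In the 5,742 nt sequence, expression is driven by a T7 promoter with an adjacent lac operator and the T7 gene 10 ribosome binding site, ending at a T7 terminator. The plasmid also carries lacI under its own promoter, so transcription is repressed until induction with IPTG in a host supplying T7 RNA polymerase. The automated annotation labels the coding region as a BRD3 fragment. This most likely reflects homology between bromodomains of this closely related protein family, and the catalogue identity of BRD4 should be taken as the intended one. The annotation tool does not mark the N-terminal His-TEV leader. It does flag a short His-tag fragment and a T7 gene 10-derived fragment downstream of the insert, which are probably vector remnants rather than part of the expressed protein, although the record does not settle this.

Selection is by kanamycin through the aph(3')-Ia gene. Replication relies on a pBR322-type origin with bom and rop, consistent with the listed low copy number. An f1 origin and residual tetracycline-resistance gene fragments are also present.
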