Features (pLannotate 1.2.2; 19 found; start..end, strand, type, name):
      1..19      +  promoter       T7 promoter: promoter for bacteriophage T7 RNA polymerase
     20..44      +  protein_bind   lac operator: The lac repressor binds to the lac operator to inhibit transcription in E. coli. This inhibition can be relieved by adding lactose or isopropyl-β-D-thiogalactopyranoside (IPTG). lac repressor encoded by lacI
     59..81      +  RBS            RBS: efficient ribosome binding site from bacteriophage T7 gene 10 (Olins and Rangwala, 1989)
    158..541     +  CDS            BRD3 (fragment): BRD3_HUMAN - Also known as KIAA0043, RING3L. Experimental evidence at protein level: Swiss-Prot protein existence level 1. Chromatin reader that recognizes and binds hyperacetylated chromatin and plays a role in the regulation of transcription, probably by chromatin remodeling and interaction with transcription factors (PubMed:18406326, PubMed:27105114). Regulates transcription by promoting the binding of the transcription factor GATA1 to its targets (By similarity). From Homo sapiens (Human).
    607..624     +  CDS            9xHis (fragment): 9xHis affinity tag
    634..683     +  CDS            SET1 (fragment): solubility-enhancement tag derived from T7 phage gene 10B
    691..738     +  terminator     T7 terminator: transcription terminator for bacteriophage T7 RNA polymerase
    775..1203    +  rep_origin     f1 ori (sequence partly withheld): f1 bacteriophage origin of replication; arrow indicates direction of (+) strand synthesis
   1256..1313    +  promoter       AmpR promoter (fragment): bla
   1322..2137    -  CDS            KanR: aminoglycoside phosphotransferase; aph(3')-Ia; confers resistance to kanamycin in bacteria or G418 (Geneticin®) in eukaryotes
   2259..2847    +  rep_origin     ori: high-copy-number ColE1/pMB1/pBR322/pUC origin of replication
   3033..3172    -  misc_feature   bom: basis of mobility region from pBR322
   3274..3465    -  CDS            rop: Rop protein, which maintains plasmids at low copy number; rop
   3482..3862    +  CDS            YPB1_ECOLX: Protein predicted: Swiss-Prot protein existence level 4. From Escherichia coli.
   3934..4225    -  CDS            TcR (fragment): tetracycline efflux protein; tet; confers resistance to tetracycline
   4240..4261    -  protein_bind   CAP binding site: CAP binding activates transcription in the presence of cAMP. E. coli catabolite activator protein
   4274..5356    -  CDS            lacI: lac repressor; lacI; The lac repressor binds to the lac operator to inhibit transcription in E. coli. This inhibition can be relieved by adding lactose or isopropyl-β-D-thiogalactopyranoside (IPTG).
   5357..5434    -  promoter       lacI promoter: lacI
   5442..5721    -  CDS            TcR (fragment): tetracycline efflux protein; tet; confers resistance to tetracycline
>Addgene plasmid #38943 | BRD4 | addgene full sequence | sequence record 456555 | Addgene NGS Result
TAATACGACTCACTATAGGGGAATTGTGAGCGGATAACAATTCCCCTCTAGAAATAATTTTGTTTAACTT
TAAGAAGGAGATATACATATGCACCATCATCATCATCATTCTTCTGGTGTAGATCTGGGTACCGAGAACC
TGTACTTCCAATCCATGAAGGACGTGCCCGACTCTCAGCAGCACCCAGCACCAGAGAAGAGCAGCAAGGT
CTCGGAGCAGCTCAAGTGCTGCAGCGGCATCCTCAAGGAGATGTTTGCCAAGAAGCACGCCGCCTACGCC
TGGCCCTTCTACAAGCCTGTGGACGTGGAGGCACTGGGCCTACACGACTACTGTGACATCATCAAGCACC
CCATGGACATGAGCACAATCAAGTCTAAACTGGAGGCCCGTGAGTACCGTGATGCTCAGGAGTTTGGTGC
TGACGTCCGATTGATGTTCTCCAACTGCTATAAGTACAACCCTCCTGACCATGAGGTGGTGGCCATGGCC
CGCAAGCTCCAGGATGTGTTCGAAATGCGCTTTGCCAAGATGCCGGACGAGTGACAGTAAAGGTGGATAC
GGATCCGAATTCGAGCTCCGTCGACAAGCTTGCGGCCGCACTCGAGCACCACCACCACCACCACTGAGAT
CCGGCTGCTAACAAAGCCCGAAAGGAAGCTGAGTTGGCTGCTGCCACCGCTGAGCAATAACTAGCATAAC
CCCTTGGGGCCTCTAAACGGGTCTTGAGGGGTTTTTTGCTGAAAGGAGGAACTATATCCGGATTGGCGAA
TGGG
[124 nt withheld, positions 775-898]
C
[91 nt withheld, positions 900-990]
A
[49 nt withheld, positions 992-1040]
CCTTTGACGTTGGAGTCCACGTTCTTT
[37 nt withheld, positions 1068-1104]
ACCCTATCTCGGTCTATTCTTTTGATTTATAAGGGATTTTGCCGATTTCGGCCTATTGGTTAAAAAATGA
GCTGATTTAACAAAAATTTAACGCGAATTTTAACAAAATATTAACGCTTACAATTTAGGTGGCACTTTTC
GGGGAAATGTGCGCGGAACCCCTATTTGTTTATTTTTCTAAATACATTCAAATATGTATCCGCTCATGAA
TTAATTCTTAGAAAAACTCATCGAGCATCAAATGAAACTGCAATTTATTCATATCAGGATTATCAATACC
ATATTTTTGAAAAAGCCGTTTCTGTAATGAAGGAGAAAACTCACCGAGGCAGTTCCATAGGATGGCAAGA
TCCTGGTATCGGTCTGCGATTCCGACTCGTCCAACATCAATACAACCTATTAATTTCCCCTCGTCAAAAA
TAAGGTTATCAAGTGAGAAATCACCATGAGTGACGACTGAATCCGGTGAGAATGGCAAAAGTTTATGCAT
TTCTTTCCAGACTTGTTCAACAGGCCAGCCATTACGCTCGTCATCAAAATCACTCGCATCAACCAAACCG
TTATTCATTCGTGATTGCGCCTGAGCGAGACGAAATACGCGATCGCTGTTAAAAGGACAATTACAAACAG
GAATCGAATGCAACCGGCGCAGGAACACTGCCAGCGCATCAACAATATTTTCACCTGAATCAGGATATTC
TTCTAATACCTGGAATGCTGTTTTCCCGGGGATCGCAGTGGTGAGTAACCATGCATCATCAGGAGTACGG
ATAAAATGCTTGATGGTCGGAAGAGGCATAAATTCCGTCAGCCAGTTTAGTCTGACCATCTCATCTGTAA
CATCATTGGCAACGCTACCTTTGCCATGTTTCAGAAACAACTCTGGCGCATCGGGCTTCCCATACAATCG
ATAGATTGTCGCACCTGATTGCCCGACATTATCGCGAGCCCATTTATACCCATATAAATCAGCATCCATG
TTGGAATTTAATCGCGGCCTAGAGCAAGACGTTTCCCGTTGAATATGGCTCATAACACCCCTTGTATTAC
TGTTTATGTAAGCAGACAGTTTTATTGTTCATGACCAAAATCCCTTAACGTGAGTTTTCGTTCCACTGAG
CGTCAGACCCCGTAGAAAAGATCAAAGGATCTTCTTGAGATCCTTTTTTTCTGCGCGTAATCTGCTGCTT
GCAAACAAAAAAACCACCGCTACCAGCGGTGGTTTGTTTGCCGGATCAAGAGCTACCAACTCTTTTTCCG
AAGGTAACTGGCTTCAGCAGAGCGCAGATACCAAATACTGTCCTTCTAGTGTAGCCGTAGTTAGGCCACC
ACTTCAAGAACTCTGTAGCACCGCCTACATACCTCGCTCTGCTAATCCTGTTACCAGTGGCTGCTGCCAG
TGGCGATAAGTCGTGTCTTACCGGGTTGGACTCAAGACGATAGTTACCGGATAAGGCGCAGCGGTCGGGC
TGAACGGGGGGTTCGTGCACACAGCCCAGCTTGGAGCGAACGACCTACACCGAACTGAGATACCTACAGC
GTGAGCTATGAGAAAGCGCCACGCTTCCCGAAGGGAGAAAGGCGGACAGGTATCCGGTAAGCGGCAGGGT
CGGAACAGGAGAGCGCACGAGGGAGCTTCCAGGGGGAAACGCCTGGTATCTTTATAGTCCTGTCGGGTTT
CGCCACCTCTGACTTGAGCGTCGATTTTTGTGATGCTCGTCAGGGGGGCGGAGCCTATGGAAAAACGCCA
GCAACGCGGCCTTTTTACGGTTCCTGGCCTTTTGCTGGCCTTTTGCTCACATGTTCTTTCCTGCGTTATC
CCCTGATTCTGTGGATAACCGTATTACCGCCTTTGAGTGAGCTGATACCGCTCGCCGCAGCCGAACGACC
GAGCGCAGCGAGTCAGTGAGCGAGGAAGCGGAAGAGCGCCTGATGCGGTATTTTCTCCTTACGCATCTGT
GCGGTATTTCACACCGCAATGGTGCACTCTCAGTACAATCTGCTCTGATGCCGCATAGTTAAGCCAGTAT
ACACTCCGCTATCGCTACGTGACTGGGTCATGGCTGCGCCCCGACACCCGCCAACACCCGCTGACGCGCC
CTGACGGGCTTGTCTGCTCCCGGCATCCGCTTACAGACAAGCTGTGACCGTCTCCGGGAGCTGCATGTGT
CAGAGGTTTTCACCGTCATCACCGAAACGCGCGAGGCAGCTGCGGTAAAGCTCATCAGCGTGGTCGTGAA
GCGATTCACAGATGTCTGCCTGTTCATCCGCGTCCAGCTCGTTGAGTTTCTCCAGAAGCGTTAATGTCTG
GCTTCTGATAAAGCGGGCCATGTTAAGGGCGGTTTTTTCCTGTTTGGTCACTGATGCCTCCGTGTAAGGG
GGATTTCTGTTCATGGGGGTAATGATACCGATGAAACGAGAGAGGATGCTCACGATACGGGTTACTGATG
ATGAACATGCCCGGTTACTGGAACGTTGTGAGGGTAAACAACTGGCGGTATGGATGCGGCGGGACCAGAG
AAAAATCACTCAGGGTCAATGCCAGCGCTTCGTTAATACAGATGTAGGTGTTCCACAGGGTAGCCAGCAG
CATCCTGCGATGCAGATCCGGAACATAATGGTGCAGGGCGCTGACTTCCGCGTTTCCAGACTTTACGAAA
CACGGAAACCGAAGACCATTCATGTTGTTGCTCAGGTCGCAGACGTTTTGCAGCAGCAGTCGCTTCACGT
TCGCTCGCGTATCGGTGATTCATTCTGCTAACCAGTAAGGCAACCCCGCCAGCCTAGCCGGGTCCTCAAC
GACAGGAGCACGATCATGCGCACCCGTGGGGCCGCCATGCCGGCGATAATGGCCTGCTTCTCGCCGAAAC
GTTTGGTGGCGGGACCAGTGACGAAGGCTTGAGCGAGGGCGTGCAAGATTCCGAATACCGCAAGCGACAG
GCCGATCATCGTCGCGCTCCAGCGAAAGCGGTCCTCGCCGAAAATGACCCAGAGCGCTGCCGGCACCTGT
CCTACGAGTTGCATGATAAAGAAGACAGTCATAAGTGCGGCGACGATAGTCATGCCCCGCGCCCACCGGA
AGGAGCTGACTGGGTTGAAGGCTCTCAAGGGCATCGGTCGAGATCCCGGTGCCTAATGAGTGAGCTAACT
TACATTAATTGCGTTGCGCTCACTGCCCGCTTTCCAGTCGGGAAACCTGTCGTGCCAGCTGCATTAATGA
ATCGGCCAACGCGCGGGGAGAGGCGGTTTGCGTATTGGGCGCCAGGGTGGTTTTTCTTTTCACCAGTGAG
ACGGGCAACAGCTGATTGCCCTTCACCGCCTGGCCCTGAGAGAGTTGCAGCAAGCGGTCCACGCTGGTTT
GCCCCAGCAGGCGAAAATCCTGTTTGATGGTGGTTAACGGCGGGATATAACATGAGCTGTCTTCGGTATC
GTCGTATCCCACTACCGAGATATCCGCACCAACGCGCAGCCCGGACTCGGTAATGGCGCGCATTGCGCCC
AGCGCCATCTGATCGTTGGCAACCAGCATCGCAGTGGGAACGATGCCCTCATTCAGCATTTGCATGGTTT
GTTGAAAACCGGACATGGCACTCCAGTCGCCTTCCCGTTCCGCTATCGGCTGAATTTGATTGCGAGTGAG
ATATTTATGCCAGCCAGCCAGACGCAGACGCGCCGAGACAGAACTTAATGGGCCCGCTAACAGCGCGATT
TGCTGGTGACCCAATGCGACCAGATGCTCCACGCCCAGTCGCGTACCGTCTTCATGGGAGAAAATAATAC
TGTTGATGGGTGTCTGGTCAGAGACATCAAGAAATAACGCCGGAACATTAGTGCAGGCAGCTTCCACAGC
AATGGCATCCTGGTCATCCAGCGGATAGTTAATGATCAGCCCACTGACGCGTTGCGCGAGAAGATTGTGC
ACCGCCGCTTTACAGGCTTCGACGCCGCTTCGTTCTACCATCGACACCACCACGCTGGCACCCAGTTGAT
CGGCGCGAGATTTAATCGCCGCGACAATTTGCGACGGCGCGTGCAGGGCCAGACTGGAGGTGGCAACGCC
AATCAGCAACGACTGTTTGCCCGCCAGTTGTTGTGCCACGCGGTTGGGAATGTAATTCAGCTCCGCCATC
GCCGCTTCCACTTTTTCCCGCGTTTTCGCAGAAACGTGGCTGGCCTGGTTCACCACGCGGGAAACGGTCT
GATAAGAGACACCGGCATACTCTGCGACATCGTATAACGTTACTGGTTTCACATTCACCACCCTGAATTG
ACTCTCTTCCGGGCGCTATCATGCCATACCGCGAAAGGTTTTGCGCCATTCGATGGTGTCCGGGATCTCG
ACGCTCTCCCTTATGCGACTCCTGCATTAGGAAGCAGCCCAGTAGTAGGTTGAGGCCGTTGAGCACCGCC
GCCGCAAGGAATGGTGCATGCAAGGAGATGGCGCCCAACAGTCCCCCGGCCACGGGGCCTGCCACCATAC
CCACGCCGAAACAAGCGCTCATGAGCCCGAAGTGGCGAGCCCGATCTTCCCCATCGGTGATGTCGGCGAT
ATAGGCGCCAGCAACCGCACCTGTGGCGCCGGTGATGCCGGCCACGATGCGTCCGGCGTAGAGGATCGAG
ATCTCGATCCCGCGAAAT
