>Addgene plasmid #38943 | BRD4 | depositor partial sequence | sequence record 49001 | BRD4 sequence 481 bps
ATGCACCATCATCATCATCATTCTTCTGGTGTAGATCTGGGTACCGAGAACCTGTACTTCCAATCCATGA
AGGACGTGCCCGACTCTCAGCAGCACCCAGCACCAGAGAAGAGCAGCAAGGTCTCGGAGCAGCTCAAGTG
CTGCAGCGGCATCCTCAAGGAGATGTTTGCCAAGAAGCACGCCGCCTACGCCTGGCCCTTCTACAAGCCT
GTGGACGTGGAGGCACTGGGCCTACACGACTACTGTGACATCATCAAGCACCCCATGGACATGAGCACAA
TCAAGTCTAAACTGGAGGCCCGTGAGTACCGTGATGCTCAGGAGTTTGGTGCTGACGTCCGATTGATGTT
CTCCAACTGCTATAAGTACAACCCTCCTGACCATGAGGTGGTGGCCATGGCCCGCAAGCTCCAGGATGTG
TTCGAAATGCGCTTTGCCAAGATGCCGGACGAGTGACAGTAAAGGTGGATACGGATCCGAA
