>Addgene plasmid #38943 | BRD4 | addgene partial sequence | sequence record 51724 | T7_term
TTGTTAGCAGCCGGATCTCAGTGGTGGTGGTGGTGGTGCTCGAGTGCGGCCGCAAGCTTGTCGACGGAGC
TCGAATTCGGATCCGTATCCACCTTTACTGTCACTCGTCCGGCATCTTGGCAAAGCGCATTTCGAACACA
TCCTGGAGCTTGCGGGCCATGGCCACCACCTCATGGTCAGGAGGGTTGTACTTATAGCAGTTGGAGAACA
TCAATCGGACGTCAGCACCAAACTCCTGAGCATCACGGTACTCACGGGCCTCCAGTTTAGACTTGATTGT
GCTCATGTCCATGGGGTGCTTGATGATGTCACAGTAGTCGTGTAGGCCCAGTGCCTCCACGTCCACAGGC
TTGTAGAAGGGCCAGGCGTAGGCGGCGTGCTTCTTGGCAAACATCTCCTTGAGGATGCCGCTGCAGCACT
TGAGCTGCTCCGAGACCTTGCTGCTCTTCTCTGGTGCTGGGTGCTGCTGAGAGTCGGGCACGTCCTTCAT
GGATTGGAAGTACAGGTTCTCGGTACCCAGATCTACACCAGAAGAATGATGATGATGATGGTGCATATGT
ATATCTCCTTCTTAAAGTTAAACAAAATTATTTCTAGAGGGGAATTGTTATCCGCTCACAATTCCCCTAT
AGTGAGTCGTATTAATTTCGCGGGATCGAGATCTCGATCCTCTACGCCGGACGCATCGTGGCCGGCATCA
CCGGCGCCACAGGTGCGGTTGCTGGCGCCTATATCGCCGACATCACCGATGGGGAAGATCGGGCTCGCCA
CTTCGGGCTCATGAGCGCTTGTTTCGGCGTGGGTATGGTGGCAGGCCCCGTGGCCGGGGGACTGTTGGGC
GCCATCT
