>Addgene plasmid #38943 | BRD4 | addgene partial sequence | sequence record 51725 | T7 5'-TAATACGACTCACTATAGGG-3'
TTTTGTTTAACTTTAAGAAGGAGATATACATATGCACCATCATCATCATCATTCTTCTGGTGTAGATCTG
GGTACCGAGAACCTGTACTTCCAATCCATGAAGGACGTGCCCGACTCTCAGCAGCACCCAGCACCAGAGA
AGAGCAGCAAGGTCTCGGAGCAGCTCAAGTGCTGCAGCGGCATCCTCAAGGAGATGTTTGCCAAGAAGCA
CGCCGCCTACGCCTGGCCCTTCTACAAGCCTGTGGACGTGGAGGCACTGGGCCTACACGACTACTGTGAC
ATCATCAAGCACCCCATGGACATGAGCACAATCAAGTCTAAACTGGAGGCCCGTGAGTACCGTGATGCTC
AGGAGTTTGGTGCTGACGTCCGATTGATGTTCTCCAACTGCTATAAGTACAACCCTCCTGACCATGAGGT
GGTGGCCATGGCCCGCAAGCTCCAGGATGTGTTCGAAATGCGCTTTGCCAAGATGCCGGACGAGTGACAG
TAAAGGTGGATACGGATCCGAATTCGAGCTCCGTCGACAAGCTTGCGGCCGCACTCGAGCACCACCACCA
CCACCACTGAGATCCGGCTGCTAACAAAGCCCGAAAGGAAGCTGAGTTGGCTGCTGCCACCGCTGAGCAA
TAACTAGCATAACCCCTTGGGGCCTCTAAACGGGTCTTGAGGGGTTTTTTGCTGAAAGGAGGAACTATAT
CCGGATTGGCGAATGGG
[124 nt withheld, positions 718-841]
C
[38 nt withheld, positions 843-880]
